Addgene plasmid #50420: pCVL TAL(Nd154C63) SFFV Xba-Sal linker
Purpose: (Empty Backbone) pTAL plasmid compatible with the Golden Gate TALEN cloning system. For cloning of megaTALs or other TAL-fusions and expression in mammalian cells. Meganuclease/fusion is cloned between Xba-Sal sites.
Depositing lab: Andrew Scharenberg. Depositing organization: University of Washington. Publication: megaTALs: a rare-cleaving nuclease architecture for therapeutic genome engineering. Boissel S, Jarjour J, Astrakhan A, Adey A, Gouble A, Duchateau P, Shendure J, Stoddard BL, Certo MT, Baker D, Scharenberg AM. Nucleic Acids Res. 2013 Nov 26. 10.1093/nar/gkt1224 PubMed 24285304.
Backbone
  Vector backbone: pTALEN(Nd154C63) SFFV
  Modifications to backbone: Replaced Fok with a shorter linker between the Xba and Sal sites.
  Vector type: Mammalian Expression, Lentiviral, TALEN
  Promoter: SFFV
Growth in bacteria
  Bacterial resistance: Ampicillin, 100 μg/mL
  Growth temperature: 37°C
  Growth strain: Stbl3
  Copy number: High Copy
Terms and licenses: Academic/Nonprofit Terms; Industry Terms: Not Available to Industry
How to cite: pCVL TAL(Nd154C63) SFFV Xba-Sal linker was a gift from Andrew Scharenberg (Addgene plasmid # 50420 ; http://n2t.net/addgene:50420 ; RRID:Addgene_50420)
