[The description below was written by a language model from this plasmid's Addgene catalogue record and pLannotate feature annotations shown in this document.]
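Description:
pCVL TAL(Nd154C63) SFFV Xba-Sal linker is an empty lentiviral/mammalian expression backbone of about 8 kb for building TAL effector fusions, in particular megaTALs (a TAL DNA-binding array joined to a meganuclease). It is derived from pTALEN(Nd154C63) SFFV by replacing the FokI nuclease domain with a short linker between XbaI and SalI sites, where a meganuclease or other fusion partner is cloned. It is maintained in E. coli through a high-copy ColE1/pUC-type origin and ampicillin resistance. The record lists a recombination-deficient strain as the growth host, which is usual for LTR-containing plasmids.

The viral framework has a third-generation, self-inactivating layout. An RSV promoter drives a truncated HIV-1 5' LTR, followed by the Ψ packaging signal with a gag fragment, the RRE for Rev-dependent export and a cPPT/CTS. Downstream of the payload are a WPRE, a ΔU3 3' LTR region that contains a loxP site, and a bGH polyadenylation signal.

The internal SFFV promoter sits directly upstream of a TagBFP coding sequence, which is followed by TAL effector N-terminal sequence (annotated by homology to AvrXa10). The annotation does not show how TagBFP is linked to the TAL open reading frame. The name suggests a scaffold truncated by 154 N-terminal residues and retaining 63 C-terminal residues.

Between the N- and C-terminal TAL segments (the latter annotated as AvrBs3-like) lies an inverted lac promoter/lacZα stuffer. In Golden Gate TALEN assembly, a stuffer of this kind is replaced by the custom repeat array, which allows blue/white screening. The finished construct is intended for expressing TAL fusions in mammalian cells by transfection or lentiviral transduction.
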