Features (pLannotate 1.2.2; 32 found; start..end, strand, type, name):
      9..235     +  promoter       RSV promoter: Rous sarcoma virus enhancer/promoter
    236..416     +  LTR            5' LTR (truncated): truncated 5' long terminal repeat (LTR) from HIV-1
    463..588     +  misc_feature   HIV-1 Ψ: packaging signal of human immunodeficiency virus type 1
    572..910     +  CDS            HIV-1 gag (fragment): gag protein from human immunodeficiency virus 1; gag
   1080..1313    +  misc_feature   RRE: The Rev response element (RRE) of HIV-1 allows for Rev-dependent mRNA export from the nucleus to the cytoplasm.
   1690..1790    +  CDS            Rev (fragment): human immunodeficiency virus 1 (HIV-1) Rev protein; rev; enhances nuclear export of unspliced and incompletely spliced viral mRNAs
   1809..1926    +  misc_feature   cPPT/CTS: central polypurine tract and central termination sequence of HIV-1
   2621..3022    +  promoter       SFFV promoter: spleen focus-forming virus long terminal repeat (LTR) promoter
   3033..3728    +  CDS            TagBFP: TagBFP is a basic (constitutively fluorescent) blue fluorescent protein published in 2008, derived from Entacmaea quadricolor. It is reported to be a very rapidly-maturing monomer with very low acid sensitivity.
   3777..4247    +  CDS            avrXa10 (fragment): AVX10_XANOO - Experimental evidence at protein level: Swiss-Prot protein existence level 1. Avirulence protein. Induces the hypersensitive response (HR)in rice plants carrying the resistance gene Xa10. Activity depends on the presence of the core repeat domains; replacement with repeat domains from other proteins (AvrBs3 of X.euvesicatoria (AC P14727) or AvrXa7 of this organism) does not elicit the HR. Probably acts as a transcription factor in its host plant (rice) to induce plant resistance or disease. From Xanthomonas oryzae pv. oryzae.
   4255..4273    -  rep_origin     f1 ori (fragment): f1 bacteriophage origin of replication; arrow indicates direction of (+) strand synthesis
   4278..4433    -  CDS            lacZα (fragment): LacZα fragment of β-galactosidase; lacZ fragment
   4441..4459    +  promoter       T7 promoter: promoter for bacteriophage T7 RNA polymerase
   4468..4491    -  misc_feature   MCS (fragment): pBluescript multiple cloning site
   4507..4525    -  promoter       T3 promoter: promoter for bacteriophage T3 RNA polymerase
   4570..4586    -  protein_bind   lac operator: The lac repressor binds to the lac operator to inhibit transcription in E. coli. This inhibition can be relieved by adding lactose or isopropyl-β-D-thiogalactopyranoside (IPTG). lac repressor encoded by lacI
   4594..4624    -  promoter       lac promoter: promoter for the E. coli lac operon
   4639..4660    -  protein_bind   CAP binding site: CAP binding activates transcription in the presence of cAMP. E. coli catabolite activator protein
   4699..4839    +  CDS            avrBs3 (fragment): AVRB3_XANEU - Experimental evidence at protein level: Swiss-Prot protein existence level 1. Avirulence protein. Acts as a transcription factor in C.annuum plants. In susceptible plants lacking the Bs3 resistance gene induces expression of a number of genes, including genes homologous to a family of auxin-induced genes, alpha-expansin genes, pectate lyase, anthocyanidin glucoside rhamnosyl transferase and at least one transcription factor, UPA20. Their expression leads to plant hypertrophy in mesophyll cells, probably mainly mediated by UPA20 (PubMed:17962565). In resistant plants induces the h
   4878..4937    +  CDS            S (fragment): HBSAG_WHV6 - Experimental evidence at transcript level: Swiss-Prot protein existence level 2. The middle envelope protein plays an important role in the budding of the virion. It is involved in the induction of budding in a nucleocapsid independent way. In this process the majority of envelope proteins bud to form subviral lipoprotein particles of 22 nm of diameter that do not contain a nucleocapsid (By similarity). From Woodchuck hepatitis B virus (isolate w64/pWS23) (WHV).
   5069..5457    +  misc_feature   WPRE: woodchuck hepatitis virus posttranscriptional regulatory element
   5474..5493    +  misc_feature   cPPT/CTS (fragment): central polypurine tract and central termination sequence of HIV-1
   5495..5529    +  LTR            3' LTR (ΔU3) (fragment): self-inactivating 3' long terminal repeat (LTR) from HIV-1
   5533..5566    +  protein_bind   loxP: Cre-mediated recombination occurs in the 8-bp core sequence (GCATACAT). Cre recombinase
   5569..5612    -  polyA_signal   SV40 poly(A) signal (fragment): SV40 polyadenylation signal
   5616..5660    -  polyA_signal   SV40 poly(A) signal (fragment): SV40 polyadenylation signal
   5676..5736    +  ncRNA          mir-TAR: Accession: RF00250 - Trans-activation response element (TAR)
   5777..6001    +  polyA_signal   bGH poly(A) signal: bovine growth hormone polyadenylation signal
   6006..6062    -  CDS            lacI (fragment): lac repressor; lacI; The lac repressor binds to the lac operator to inhibit transcription in E. coli. This inhibition can be relieved by adding lactose or isopropyl-β-D-thiogalactopyranoside (IPTG).
   6245..6833    -  rep_origin     ori: high-copy-number ColE1/pMB1/pBR322/pUC origin of replication
   7004..7864    -  CDS            AmpR: β-lactamase; bla; confers resistance to ampicillin, carbenicillin, and related antibiotics
   7865..7969    -  promoter       AmpR promoter: bla
>Addgene plasmid #50420 | pCVL TAL(Nd154C63) SFFV Xba-Sal linker | depositor full sequence | sequence record 75338 | pCVL TAL(Nd154C63) SFFV Xba-Sal linker sequence 7994 bps
GACGTCAATGTAGTCTTATGCAATACTCTTGTAGTCTTGCAACATGGTAACGATGAGTTAGCAACATGCC
TTACAAGGAGAGAAAAAGCACCGTGCATGCCGATTGGTGGAAGTAAGGTGGTACGATCGTGCCTTATTAG
GAAGGCAACAGACGGGTCTGACATGGATTGGACGAACCACTGAATTGCCGCATTGCAGAGATATTGTATT
TAAGTGCCTAGCTCGATACATAAACGGGTCTCTCTGGTTAGACCAGATCTGAGCCTGGGAGCTCTCTGGC
TAACTAGGGAACCCACTGCTTAAGCCTCAATAAAGCTTGCCTTGAGTGCTTCAAGTAGTGTGTGCCCGTC
TGTTGTGTGACTCTGGTAACTAGAGATCCCTCAGACCCTTTTAGTCAGTGTGGAAAATCTCTAGCAGTGG
CGCCCGAACAGGGACTTGAAAGCGAAAGGGAAACCAGAGGAGCTCTCTCGACGCAGGACTCGGCTTGCTG
AAGCGCGCACGGCAAGAGGCGAGGGGCGGCGACTGGTGAGTACGCCAAAAATTTTGACTAGCGGAGGCTA
GAAGGAGAGAGATGGGTGCGAGAGCGTCAGTATTAAGCGGGGGAGAATTAGATCGCGATGGGAAAAAATT
CGGTTAAGGCCAGGGGGAAAGAAAAAATATAAATTAAAACATATAGTATGGGCAAGCAGGGAGCTAGAAC
GATTCGCAGTTAATCCTGGCCTGTTAGAAACATCAGAAGGCTGTAGACAAATACTGGGACAGCTACAACC
ATCCCTTCAGACAGGATCAGAAGAACTTAGATCATTATATAATACAGTAGCAACCCTCTATTGTGTGCAT
CAAAGGATAGAGATAAAAGACACCAAGGAAGCTTTAGACAAGATAGAGGAAGAGCAAAACAAAAGTAAGA
CCACCGCACAGCAAGCGGCCCTGATCTTCAGACCTGGAGGAGGAGATATGAGGGACAATTGGAGAAGTGA
ATTATATAAATATAAAGTAGTAAAAATTGAACCATTAGGAGTAGCACCCACCAAGGCAAAGAGAAGAGTG
GTGCAGAGAGAAAAAAGAGCAGTGGGAATAGGAGCTTTGTTCCTTGGGTTCTTGGGAGCAGCAGGAAGCA
CTATGGGCGCAGCGTCAATGACGCTGACGGTACAGGCCAGACAATTATTGTCTGGTATAGTGCAGCAGCA
GAACAATTTGCTGAGGGCTATTGAGGCGCAACAGCATCTGTTGCAACTCACAGTCTGGGGCATCAAGCAG
CTCCAGGCAAGAATCCTGGCTGTGGAAAGATACCTAAAGGATCAACAGCTCCTGGGGATTTGGGGTTGCT
CTGGAAAACTCATTTGCACCACTGCTGTGCCTTGGAATGCTAGTTGGAGTAATGAATCTCTGGAACAGAT
TTGGAATCACACGACCTGGATGGAGTGGGACAGAGAAATTAACAATTACACAAGCTTAATACACTCCTTA
ATTGAAGAATCGCAAAACCAGCAAGAAAAGAATGAACAAGAATTATTGGAATTAGATAAATGGGCAAGTT
TGTGGAATTGGTTTAACATAACAAATTGGCTGTGGTATATAAAATTATTCATAATGATAGTAGGAGGCTT
GGTAGGTTTAAGAATAGTTTTTGCTGTACTTTCTATAGTGAATAGAGTTAGGCAGGGATATTCACCATTA
TCGTTTCAGACCCACCTCCCAACCCCGAGGGGACCCGACAGGCCCGAAGGAATAGAAGAAGAAGGTGGAG
AGAGAGACAGAGACAGATCCATTCGATTAGTGAACGGATCTCGACGGTATCGGTTAACTTTTAAAAGAAA
AGGGGGGATTGGGGGGTACAGTGCAGGGGAAAGAATAGTAGACATAATAGCAACAGACATACAAACTAAA
GAATTACAAAAACAAATTACAAAAATTCAAAATTTTATCGATTACGCGTGTGGCATCTGAAGCACCACCA
GCGAGCGAGAGCTAGAGAGAAGGAAAGCCACCGACTTCACCGCCTCCGAGCTGCTCCGGGTCGCGGGTCT
GCAGCGTCTACGGCCCTCCGCGCCTACAGCTCAAGCCACATCCGAAGGGGGAGGGAGCCGGGAGCTGCGC
GCGGGGCCGCCGGGGGGAGGGGTGGCACCGCCCACGCCGGGCGGCCACGAAGGGCGGGGCAGCGGGCGCG
CGCCCGGCGGGGGGAGGGGCCGCGCGCCGCGCCCGCTGGGAATTGGGGCCCTAGGGGGAGGGCGGAGGCG
CCGACGACCGCGGCACTTACCGTTCGCGGCGTGGCGCCCGGTGGTCCCCAAGGGGAGGGAAGGGGGAGGC
GGGGCGAGGACAGTGACCGGAGTCTCCTCAGCGGTGGCTTTTCTGCTTGGCAGCCTCAGCGGCTGGCGCC
AAAACCGGACTCCGCCCACTTCCTCGCCCCTGCGGTGCGAGGGTGTGGAATCCTCCAGACGCTGGGGGAG
GGGGAGTTGGGAGCTTAAAAACTAGTACCCCTTTGGGACCACTTTCAGCAGCGAACTCTCCTGTACACCA
GGGGTCAGTTCCACAGACGCGGGCCAGGGGTGGGTCATTGCGGCGTGAACAATAATTTGACTAGAAGTTG
ATTCGGGTGTTTCCGGAATTCCTAGCTGCAGTAACGCCATTTTGCAAGGCATGGAAAAATACCAAACCAA
GAATAGAGAAGTTCAGATCAAGGGCGGGTACATGAAAATAGCTAACGTTGGGCCAAACAGGATATCTGCG
GTGAGCAGTTTCGGCCCCGGCCCGGGGCCAAGAACAGATGGTCACCGCAGTTTCGGCCCCGGCCCGAGGC
CAAGAACAGATGGTCCCCAGATATGGCCCAACCCTCAGCAGTTTCTTAAGACCCATCAGATGTTTCCAGG
CTCCCCCAAGGACCTGAAATGACCCTGCGCCTTATTTGAATTAACCAATCAGCCTGCTTCTCGCTTCTGT
TCGCGCGCTTCTGCTTCCCGAGCTCTATAAAAGAGCTCACAACCCCTCACTCGGCGCGCCAGTCCTCCGA
CAGACTGAGTCGCCCGATGGCTAGCGAGCTGATTAAGGAGAACATGCACATGAAGCTGTACATGGAGGGC
ACCGTGGACAACCATCACTTCAAGTGCACATCCGAGGGCGAAGGCAAGCCCTACGAGGGCACCCAGACCA
TGAGAATCAAGGTGGTCGAGGGCGGCCCTCTCCCCTTCGCCTTCGACATCCTGGCTACTAGCTTCCTCTA
CGGCAGCAAGACCTTCATCAACCACACCCAGGGCATCCCCGACTTCTTCAAGCAGTCCTTCCCTGAGGGC
TTCACATGGGAGAGAGTCACCACATACGAAGACGGGGGCGTGCTGACCGCTACCCAGGACACCAGCCTCC
AGGACGGCTGCCTCATCTACAACGTCAAGATCAGAGGGGTGAACTTCACATCCAACGGCCCTGTGATGCA
GAAGAAAACACTCGGCTGGGAGGCCTTCACCGAGACACTGTACCCCGCTGACGGCGGCCTGGAAGGCAGA
AACGACATGGCCCTGAAGCTCGTGGGCGGGAGCCATCTGATCGCAAACATCAAGACCACATATAGATCCA
AGAAACCCGCTAAGAACCTCAAGATGCCTGGCGTCTACTATGTGGACTACAGACTGGAAAGAATCAAGGA
GGCCAACAACGAGACCTACGTCGAGCAGCACGAGGTGGCAGTGGCCAGATACTGCGACCTCCCTAGCAAA
CTGGGGCACAAGCTTAATTCAGAGGGCAGAGGAAGTCTTCTAACATGCGGTGACGTGGAGGAGAATCCGG
GCCCCTGCAGGTATCCATATGATGTCCCAGATTATGCGCCACCTAAGAAGAAACGCAAAGTCGTGGATCT
ACGCACGCTCGGCTACAGTCAGCAGCAGCAAGAGAAGATCAAACCGAAGGTGCGTTCGACAGTGGCGCAG
CACCACGAGGCACTGGTGGGCCATGGGTTTACACACGCGCACATCGTTGCGCTCAGCCAACACCCGGCAG
CGTTAGGGACCGTCGCTGTCACGTATCAGCACATAATCACGGCGTTGCCAGAGGCGACACACGAAGACAT
CGTTGGCGTCGGCAAACAGTGGTCCGGCGCACGCGCCCTGGAGGCCTTGCTCACGGATGCGGGGGAGTTG
AGAGGTCCGCCGTTACAGTTGGACACAGGCCAACTTGTGAAGATTGCAAAACGTGGCGGCGTGACCGCAA
TGGAGGCAGTGCATGCATCGCGCAATGCACTGACGGGTGCCCCCCTGGAGACGGGCGCCGCTACAGGGCG
CGTCCCATTCGCCATTCAGGCTGCGCAACTGTTGGGAAGGGCGATCGGTGCGGGCCTCTTCGCTATTACG
CCAGCTGGCGAAAGGGGGATGTGCTGCAAGGCGATTAAGTTGGGTAACGCCAGGGTTTTCCCAGTCACGA
CGTTGTAAAACGACGGCCAGTGAGCGCGCGTAATACGACTCACTATAGGGCGAATTGGGTACCGGGCCCC
CCCTCGAGGTCCTCCAGCTTTTGTTCCCTTTAGTGAGGGTTAATTGCGCGCTTGGCGTAATCATGGTCAT
AGCTGTTTCCTGTGTGAAATTGTTATCCGCTCACAATTCCACACAACATACGAGCCGGAAGCATAAAGTG
TAAAGCCTGGGGTGCCTAATGAGTGAGCTAACTCACATTAATTGCGTTGCGCTCACTGCCCGCTTTCCAC
CGGTCGTCTCCAACGACCACCTCGTCGCCTTGGCCTGCCTCGGCGGACGTCCTGCCATGGATGCAGTGAA
AAAGGGATTGCCGCACGCGCCGGAATTGATCAGAAGAGTCAATCGCCGTATTGGCGAACGCACGTCCCAT
CGCGTTGCGATATCTAGATGACGTAGTGATCTGATCTCAGTCGACCGAGCATCTTACCGCCATTTATACC
CATATTTGTTCTGTTTTTCTTGATTTGGGTATACATTTAAATGTTAATAGAACAAAATGGTGGGGCAATC
ATTTACATTTTTAGGGATATGTAATTACTAGTTCAGGTGTATTGCCACAAGACAAACATGTTAAGAAACT
TTCCCGTTATTTACGCTCTGTTCCTGTTAATCAACCTCTGGATTACAAAATTTGTGAAAGATTGACTGAT
ATTCTTAACTATGTTGCTCCTTTTACGCTGTGTGGATATGCTGCTTTATAGCCTCTGTATCTAGCTATTG
CTTCCCGTACGGCTTTCGTTTTCTCCTCCTTGTATAAATCCTGGTTGCTGTCTCTTTTAGAGGAGTTGTG
GCCCGTTGTCCGTCAACGTGGCGTGGTGTGCTCTGTGTTTGCTGACGCAACCCCCACTGGCTGGGGCATT
GCCACCACCTGTCAACTCCTTTCTGGGACTTTCGCTTTCCCCCTCCCGATCGCCACGGCAGAACTCATCG
CCGCCTGCCTTGCCCGCTGCTGGACAGGGGCTAGGTTGCTGGGCACTGATAATTCCGTGGTGTTGTCATC
GAATTCGGTACCTTTTTAAAAGAAAAGGGGGGACTGGAAGGGCTAATTCACTCCCAACGAAGACAAGATA
TCATAACTTCGTATAGCATACATTATACGAAGTTATAATTTATTTGTGAAATTTGTGATGCTATTGCTTT
ATTTGTAACCATATGTTTATTTGTGAAATTTGTGATGCTATTGCTTTATTTGTAACCATTGCTTTTTGCT
TGTACTGGGTCTCTCTGGTTAGACCAGATCTGAGCCTGGGAGCTCTCTGGCTAACTAGGGAACCCACTGC
TTAAGCCTCAATAAAGCTTGCCTCGACCAGCCTCGACTGTGCCTTCTAGTTGCCAGCCATCTGTTGTTTG
CCCCTCCCCCGTGCCTTCCTTGACCCTGGAAGGTGCCACTCCCACTGTCCTTTCCTAATAAAATGAGGAA
ATTGCATCGCATTGTCTGAGTAGGTGTCATTCTATTCTGGGGGGTGGGGTGGGGCAGGACAGCAAGGGGG
AGGATTGGGAAGACAATAGCAGGCATGCTGGGGATGCGGTGGGCTCTATGGCCTGCAGCTGCATTAATGA
ATCGGCCAACGCGCGGGGAGAGGCGGTTTGCGTATTGGGCGCTCTTCCGCTTCCTCGCTCACTGACTCGC
TGCGCTCGGTCGTTCGGCTGCGGCGAGCGGTATCAGCTCACTCAAAGGCGGTAATACGGTTATCCACAGA
ATCAGGGGATAACGCAGGAAAGAACATGTGAGCAAAAGGCCAGCAAAAGGCCAGGAACCGTAAAAAGGCC
GCGTTGCTGGCGTTTTTCCATAGGCTCCGCCCCCCTGACGAGCATCACAAAAATCGACGCTCAAGTCAGA
GGTGGCGAAACCCGACAGGACTATAAAGATACCAGGCGTTTCCCCCTGGAAGCTCCCTCGTGCGCTCTCC
TGTTCCGACCCTGCCGCTTACCGGATACCTGTCCGCCTTTCTCCCTTCGGGAAGCGTGGCGCTTTCTCAT
AGCTCACGCTGTAGGTATCTCAGTTCGGTGTAGGTCGTTCGCTCCAAGCTGGGCTGTGTGCACGAACCCC
CCGTTCAGCCCGACCGCTGCGCCTTATCCGGTAACTATCGTCTTGAGTCCAACCCGGTAAGACACGACTT
ATCGCCACTGGCAGCAGCCACTGGTAACAGGATTAGCAGAGCGAGGTATGTAGGCGGTGCTACAGAGTTC
TTGAAGTGGTGGCCTAACTACGGCTACACTAGAAGGACAGTATTTGGTATCTGCGCTCTGCTGAAGCCAG
TTACCTTCGGAAAAAGAGTTGGTAGCTCTTGATCCGGCAAACAAACCACCGCTGGTAGCGGTGGTTTTTT
TGTTTGCAAGCAGCAGATTACGCGCAGAAAAAAAGGATCTCAAGAAGATCCTTTGATCTTTTCTACGGGG
TCTGACGCTCAGTGGAACGAAAACTCACGTTAAGGGATTTTGGTCATGAGATTATCAAAAAGGATCTTCA
CCTAGATCCTTTTAAATTAAAAATGAAGTTTTAAATCAATCTAAAGTATATATGAGTAAACTTGGTCTGA
CAGTTACCAATGCTTAATCAGTGAGGCACCTATCTCAGCGATCTGTCTATTTCGTTCATCCATAGTTGCC
TGACTCCCCGTCGTGTAGATAACTACGATACGGGAGGGCTTACCATCTGGCCCCAGTGCTGCAATGATAC
CGCGAGACCCACGCTCACCGGCTCCAGATTTATCAGCAATAAACCAGCCAGCCGGAAGGGCCGAGCGCAG
AAGTGGTCCTGCAACTTTATCCGCCTCCATCCAGTCTATTAATTGTTGCCGGGAAGCTAGAGTAAGTAGT
TCGCCAGTTAATAGTTTGCGCAACGTTGTTGCCATTGCTACAGGCATCGTGGTGTCACGCTCGTCGTTTG
GTATGGCTTCATTCAGCTCCGGTTCCCAACGATCAAGGCGAGTTACATGATCCCCCATGTTGTGCAAAAA
AGCGGTTAGCTCCTTCGGTCCTCCGATCGTTGTCAGAAGTAAGTTGGCCGCAGTGTTATCACTCATGGTT
ATGGCAGCACTGCATAATTCTCTTACTGTCATGCCATCCGTAAGATGCTTTTCTGTGACTGGTGAGTACT
CAACCAAGTCATTCTGAGAATAGTGTATGCGGCGACCGAGTTGCTCTTGCCCGGCGTCAATACGGGATAA
TACCGCGCCACATAGCAGAACTTTAAAAGTGCTCATCATTGGAAAACGTTCTTCGGGGCGAAAACTCTCA
AGGATCTTACCGCTGTTGAGATCCAGTTCGATGTAACCCACTCGTGCACCCAACTGATCTTCAGCATCTT
TTACTTTCACCAGCGTTTCTGGGTGAGCAAAAACAGGAAGGCAAAATGCCGCAAAAAAGGGAATAAGGGC
GACACGGAAATGTTGAATACTCATACTCTTCCTTTTTCAATATTATTGAAGCATTTATCAGGGTTATTGT
CTCATGAGCGGATACATATTTGAATGTATTTAGAAAAATAAACAAATAGGGGTTCCGCGCACATTTCCCC
GAAAAGTGCCACCT
