>Addgene plasmid #50420 | pCVL TAL(Nd154C63) SFFV Xba-Sal linker | addgene partial sequence | sequence record 77962 | SFFVpro-F 5'-CTTCTGCTTCCCGAGCTCTA-3'
CCCTCACTCGGCGCGCCAGTCCTCCGACAGACTGAGTCGCCCGATGGCTAGCGAGCTGATTAAGGAGAAC
ATGCACATGAAGCTGTACATGGAGGGCACCGTGGACAACCATCACTTCAAGTGCACATCCGAGGGCGAAG
GCAAGCCCTACGAGGGCACCCAGACCATGAGAATCAAGGTGGTCGAGGGCGGCCCTCTCCCCTTCGCCTT
CGACATCCTGGCTACTAGCTTCCTCTACGGCAGCAAGACCTTCATCAACCACACCCAGGGCATCCCCGAC
TTCTTCAAGCAGTCCTTCCCTGAGGGCTTCACATGGGAGAGAGTCACCACATACGAAGACGGGGGCGTGC
TGACCGCTACCCAGGACACCAGCCTCCAGGACGGCTGCCTCATCTACAACGTCAAGATCAGAGGGGTGAA
CTTCACATCCAACGGCCCTGTGATGCAGAAGAAAACACTCGGCTGGGAGGCCTTCACCGAGACACTGTAC
CCCGCTGACGGCGGCCTGGAAGGCAGAAACGACATGGCCCTGAAGCTCGTGGGCGGGAGCCATCTGATCG
CAAACATCAAGACCACATATAGATCCAAGAAACCCGCTAAGAACCTCAAGATGCCTGGCGTCTACTATGT
GGACTACAGACTGGAAAGAATCAAGGAGGCCAACAACGAGACCTACGTCGAGCAGCACGAGGTGGCAGTG
GCCAGATACTGCGACCTCCCTAGCAAACTGGGGCACAAGCTTAATTCAGAGGGCAGAGGAAGTCTTCTAA
CATGCGGTGACGTGGAGGAGAATCCGGGCCCCTGCAGGTATCCATATGATGTCCCAGATTATGCGCCACC
TAAGAAGAAACGCAAAGTCGTGGATCTACGCACGCTCGGCTACAGTCAGCAGCAGCAAGAGAAGATCAAA
CCGAAGGTGCGTTCGACAGTGGCGCAGCACCACGAGGCACTGGTGGGCCATGGGTTTACACACGCGCACA
TCGTTGCGCTCAGC
