>Addgene plasmid #50420 | pCVL TAL(Nd154C63) SFFV Xba-Sal linker | addgene partial sequence | sequence record 79266 | M13_pUC_rev
ATGATTACGCCAAGCGCGCAATTAACCCTCACTAAAGGGAACAAAAGCTGGAGGACCTCGAGGGGGGGCC
CGGTACCCAATTCGCCCTATAGTGAGTCGTATTACGCGCGCTCACTGGCCGTCGTTTTACAACGTCGTGA
CTGGGAAAACCCTGGCGTTACCCAACTTAATCGCCTTGCAGCACATCCCCCTTTCGCCAGCTGGCGTAAT
AGCGAAGAGGCCCGCACCGATCGCCCTTCCCAACAGTTGCGCAGCCTGAATGGCGAATGGGACGCGCCCT
GTAGCGGCGCCCGTCTCCAGGGGGGCACCCGTCAGTGCATTGCGCGATGCATGCACTGCCTCCATTGCGG
TCACGCCGCCACGTTTTGCAATCTTCACAAGTTGGCCTGTGTCCAACTGTAACGGCGGACCTCTCAACTC
CCCCGCATCCGTGAGCAAGGCCTCCAGGGCGCGTGCGCCGGACCACTGTTTGCCGACGCCAACGATGTCT
TCGTGTGTCGCCTCTGGCAACGCCGTGATTATGTGCTGATACGTGACAGCGACGGTCCCTAACGCTGCCG
GGTGTTGGCTGAGCGCAACGATGTGCGCGTGTGTAAACCCATGGCCCACCAGTGCCTCGTGGTGCTGCGC
CACTGTCGAACGCACCTTCGGTTTGATCTTCTCTTGCTGCTGCTGACTGTAGCCGAGCGTGCGTAGATCC
ACGACTTTGCGTTTCTTCTTAGGTGGCGCATAATCTGGGACATCATATGGATACCTGCAGGGGCCCGGAT
TCTCCTCCACGTCACCGCATGTTAGAAGACTTCCTCTGCCCTCTGAATTAAGCTTGTGCCCCAGTTTGCT
AGGGAGGTCGCAGTATCTGGCCACTGCCACCTCGTGCTGCTCGACGTAGGTCTCGTTGTTGGCCTCCTTG
ATTCTTTCCAGTCTGTAGTCCACATAGTAGACGCCAGGCATCTTGAGGTTCTTAGCGGGTTTCTTGGATC
TATATGTGGTCTTGAT
