>Addgene plasmid #50420 | pCVL TAL(Nd154C63) SFFV Xba-Sal linker | addgene partial sequence | sequence record 79267 | M13_pUC_fwd
CGCGCGTAATACGACTCACTATAGGGCGAATTGGGTACCGGGCCCCCCCTCGAGGTCCTCCAGCTTTTGT
TCCCTTTAGTGAGGGTTAATTGCGCGCTTGGCGTAATCATGGTCATAGCTGTTTCCTGTGTGAAATTGTT
ATCCGCTCACAATTCCACACAACATACGAGCCGGAAGCATAAAGTGTAAAGCCTGGGGTGCCTAATGAGT
GAGCTAACTCACATTAATTGCGTTGCGCTCACTGCCCGCTTTCCACCGGTCGTCTCCAACGACCACCTCG
TCGCCTTGGCCTGCCTCGGCGGACGTCCTGCCATGGATGCAGTGAAAAAGGGATTGCCGCACGCGCCGGA
ATTGATCAGAAGAGTCAATCGCCGTATTGGCGAACGCACGTCCCATCGCGTTGCGATATCTAGATGACGT
AGTGATCTGATCTCAGTCGACCGAGCATCTTACCGCCATTTATACCCATATTTGTTCTGTTTTTCTTGAT
TTGGGTATACATTTAAATGTTAATAGAACAAAATGGTGGGGCAATCATTTACATTTTTAGGGATATGTAA
TTACTAGTTCAGGTGTATTGCCACAAGACAAACATGTTAAGAAACTTTCCCGTTATTTACGCTCTGTTCC
TGTTAATCAACCTCTGGATTACAAAATTTGTGAAAGATTGACTGATATTCTTAACTATGTTGCTCCTTTT
ACGCTGTGTGGATATGCTGCTTTATAGCCTCTGTATCTAGCTATTGCTTCCCGTACGGCTTTCGTTTTCT
CCTCCTTGTATAAATCCTGGTTGCTGTCTCTTTTAGAGGAGTTGTGGCCCGTTGTCCGTCAACGTGGCGT
GGTGTGCTCTGTGTTTGCTGACGCAACCCCCACTGGCTGGGGCATTGCCACCACCTGTCAACTCCTTTCT
GGGACTTTCGCTTTCCC
